>Addgene plasmid #133792 | pUC19-U6-BsmBI_cassette-St3Cas9-sgRNA (KAC27) | addgene full sequence | sequence record 268589 | Addgene NGS Result
TTGAGATCCTTTTTTTCTGCGCGTAATCTGCTGCTTGCAAACAAAAAAACCACCGCTACCAGCGGTGGTT
TGTTTGCCGGATCAAGAGCTACCAACTCTTTTTCCGAAGGTAACTGGCTTCAGCAGAGCGCAGATACCAA
ATACTGTTCTTCTAGTGTAGCCGTAGTTAGGCCACCACTTCAAGAACTCTGTAGCACCGCCTACATACCT
CGCTCTGCTAATCCTGTTACCAGTGGCTGCTGCCAGTGGCGATAAGTCGTGTCTTACCGGGTTGGACTCA
AGACGATAGTTACCGGATAAGGCGCAGCGGTCGGGCTGAACGGGGGGTTCGTGCACACAGCCCAGCTTGG
AGCGAACGACCTACACCGAACTGAGATACCTACAGCGTGAGCTATGAGAAAGCGCCACGCTTCCCGAAGG
GAGAAAGGCGGACAGGTATCCGGTAAGCGGCAGGGTCGGAACAGGAGAGCGCACGAGGGAGCTTCCAGGG
GGAAACGCCTGGTATCTTTATAGTCCTGTCGGGTTTCGCCACCTCTGACTTGAGCGTCGATTTTTGTGAT
GCTCGTCAGGGGGGCGGAGCCTATGGAAAAACGCCAGCAACGCGGCCTTTTTACGGTTCCTGGCCTTTTG
CTGGCCTTTTGCTCACATGTCATATGTAGAGAGGTACCTCGAGCGGCCCAAGCTTAAAAAAACACCGAAT
CGGTGCCACCTTTTCAAGTTGAGTACGGACTAAGCCTTATTTTAACTCGCTGTGTTGTTTTAACAAACAA
CACAGCTCTAAAACCGAGACGCATTAATCGTCTCGGGTGTTTCGTCCTTTCCACAAGATATATAAAGCCA
AGAAATCGAAATACTTTCAAGTTACGGTAAGCATATGATAGTCCATTTTAAAACATAATTTTAAAACTGC
AAACTACCCAAGAAATTATTACTTTCTACGTCACGTATTTTGTACTAATATCTTTGTGTTTACAGTCAAA
TTAATTCTAATTATCTCTCTAACAGCCTTGTATCGTATATGCAAATATGAAGGAATCATGGGAAATAGGC
CCTCTTCCTGCCCGACCTTGGTACCGGATCCAGTCGACTGAATTGGTTCCTTTAAAGCCTGCTTTTTTGT
ACAGCTAGCGACGTCAGGTGGCACTTTTCGGGGAAATGTGCGCGGAACCCCTATTTGTTTATTTTTCTAA
ATACATTCAAATATGTATCCGCTCATGAGACAATAACCCTGATAAATGCTTCAATAATATTGAAAAAGGA
AGAGTATGAGTATTCAACATTTCCGTGTCGCCCTTATTCCCTTTTTTGCGGCATTTTGCCTTCCTGTTTT
TGCTCACCCAGAAACGCTGGTGAAAGTAAAAGATGCTGAAGATCAGTTGGGTGCACGAGTGGGTTACATC
GAACTGGATCTCAACAGCGGTAAGATCCTTGAGAGTTTTCGCCCCGAAGAACGTTTTCCAATGATGAGCA
CTTTTAAAGTTCTGCTATGTGGCGCGGTATTATCCCGTATTGACGCCGGGCAAGAGCAACTCGGTCGCCG
CATACACTATTCTCAGAATGACTTGGTTGAGTACTCACCAGTCACAGAAAAGCATCTTACGGATGGCATG
ACAGTAAGAGAATTATGCAGTGCTGCCATAACCATGAGTGATAACACTGCGGCCAACTTACTTCTGACAA
CGATCGGAGGACCGAAGGAGCTAACCGCTTTTTTGCACAACATGGGGGATCATGTAACTCGCCTTGATCG
TTGGGAACCGGAGCTGAATGAAGCCATACCAAACGACGAGCGTGACACCACGATGCCTGTAGCAATGGCA
ACAACGTTGCGCAAACTATTAACTGGCGAACTACTTACTCTAGCTTCCCGGCAACAATTAATAGACTGGA
TGGAGGCGGATAAAGTTGCAGGACCACTTCTGCGCTCGGCCCTTCCGGCTGGCTGGTTTATTGCTGATAA
ATCTGGAGCCGGTGAGCGTGGGTCTCGCGGTATCATTGCAGCACTGGGGCCAGATGGTAAGCCCTCCCGT
ATCGTAGTTATCTACACGACGGGGAGTCAGGCAACTATGGATGAACGAAATAGACAGATCGCTGAGATAG
GTGCCTCACTGATTAAGCATTGGTAACTGTCAGACCAAGTTTACTCATATATACTTTAGATTGATTTAAA
ACTTCATTTTTAATTTAAAAGGATCTAGGTGAAGATCCTTTTTGATAATCTCATGACCAAAATCCCTTAA
CGTGAGTTTTCGTTCCACTGAGCGTCAGACCCCGTAGAAAAGATCAAAGGATCTTC
Features (pLannotate 1.2.2; 6 found; start..end, strand, type, name):
      1..589     +  rep_origin     ori: high-copy-number ColE1/pMB1/pBR322/pUC origin of replication
    684..774     -  ncRNA          tracrRNA: Accession: RF02348 - Trans-activating crRNA
    814..1054    -  promoter       U6 promoter: RNA polymerase III promoter for human U6 snRNA
   1106..1123    -  protein_bind   attB1 (fragment): mutant version of attB; recombination site for the Gateway® BP reaction BP Clonase™
   1161..1265    +  promoter       AmpR promoter: bla
   1266..2126    +  CDS            AmpR: β-lactamase; bla; confers resistance to ampicillin, carbenicillin, and related antibiotics
