[The description below was written by a language model from this plasmid's Addgene catalogue record and pLannotate feature annotations shown in this document.]
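Description:
pUC19-U6-BsmBI_cassette-St3Cas9-sgRNA (KAC27) is a small (about 2.3 kb) pUC19-derived entry vector for building single guide RNAs compatible with St3Cas9, the Cas9 orthologue usually attributed to the Streptococcus thermophilus CRISPR3 locus. It is catalogued as a mammalian expression plasmid. In bacteria it is maintained at high copy through the ColE1/pUC-type origin and selected with ampicillin via the β-lactamase gene and its native promoter. It carries no mammalian selection marker, no reporter and no Cas9 coding sequence, so the nuclease has to be supplied from a separate construct.

The functional unit is a human U6 RNA polymerase III promoter, which drives transcription of short non-coding RNAs in mammalian cells. It is followed by a BsmBI cloning cassette and then the St3Cas9 sgRNA scaffold, annotated in the feature table as a tracrRNA-type element. According to the record, this scaffold follows a previously published sgRNA architecture. BsmBI is a type IIS enzyme that cuts outside its recognition site, so digestion removes the placeholder cassette and leaves defined overhangs. Annealed spacer oligonucleotides can then be ligated directionally between the promoter and the scaffold. No spacer is present in the entry vector itself, consistent with the guide sequence being listed as unknown. A short attB1-like fragment annotated upstream of the U6 promoter looks like a cloning remnant with no evident function.

The depositors describe this plasmid as the parent for all their St3Cas9 sgRNAs. It was deposited with a study of broad-spectrum anti-CRISPR proteins, where such guide plasmids would presumably be co-delivered with St3Cas9 to direct it to chosen targets in mammalian cells.
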