Addgene plasmid #133792: pUC19-U6-BsmBI_cassette-St3Cas9-sgRNA (KAC27)
Purpose: U6 promoter sgRNA entry vector used for all St3Cas9 sgRNAs (clone spacer oligos into BsmBI cassette) - similar to sgRNA architecture from Muller et al. Molecular Therapy 2015
Depositing lab: Joseph Bondy-Denomy & Benjamin Kleinstiver. Depositing organization: Massachusetts General Hospital. Publication: Broad-spectrum anti-CRISPR proteins facilitate horizontal gene transfer. Mahendra C, Christie KA, Osuna BA, Pinilla-Redondo R, Kleinstiver BP, Bondy-Denomy J. Nat Microbiol. 2020 Apr;5(4):620-629. doi: 10.1038/s41564-020-0692-2. Epub 2020 Mar 26. PubMed 32218510.
Backbone
  Vector backbone: pUC19
  Vector type: Mammalian Expression
Growth in bacteria
  Bacterial resistance: Ampicillin, 100 μg/mL
  Growth temperature: 37°C
  Growth strain: DH5alpha
  Copy number: High Copy
Gene/Insert
  Gene/Insert name: St3Cas9 sgRNA entry vector (alt name: KAC27)
  gRNA/shRNA sequence: Unknown
  Species: Synthetic
  Mutation: sgRNA architecture from Muller et al. Molecular Therapy 2015
  Promoter: U6
  Cloning method: Restriction Enzyme; 5′ cloning site Unknown (unknown if destroyed)
  Sequencing primers: 5′ oS280-CAGGGTTATTGTCTCATGAGCGG; 3′ n/a
Terms and licenses: Academic/Nonprofit Terms; Industry Terms: Not Available to Industry
How to cite: pUC19-U6-BsmBI_cassette-St3Cas9-sgRNA (KAC27) was a gift from Joseph Bondy-Denomy & Benjamin Kleinstiver (Addgene plasmid # 133792 ; http://n2t.net/addgene:133792 ; RRID:Addgene_133792)
